>Addgene plasmid #196184 | pES002 MBP-GSK3β_S9A-HA-His | addgene full sequence | sequence record 383263 | Addgene NGS Result
CCGACACCATCGAATGGTGCAAAACCTTTCGCGGTATGGCATGATAGCGCCCGGAAGAGAGTCAATTCAG
GGTGGTGAATGTGAAACCAGTAACGTTATACGATGTCGCAGAGTATGCCGGTGTCTCTTATCAGACCGTT
TCCCGCGTGGTGAACCAGGCCAGCCACGTTTCTGCGAAAACGCGGGAAAAAGTGGAAGCGGCGATGGCGG
AGCTGAATTACATTCCCAACCGCGTGGCACAACAACTGGCGGGCAAACAGTCGTTGCTGATTGGCGTTGC
CACCTCCAGTCTGGCCCTGCACGCGCCGTCGCAAATTGTCGCGGCGATTAAATCTCGCGCCGATCAACTG
GGTGCCAGCGTGGTGGTGTCGATGGTAGAACGAAGCGGCGTCGAAGCCTGTAAAGCGGCGGTGCACAATC
TTCTCGCGCAACGCGTCAGTGGGCTGATCATTAACTATCCGCTGGATGACCAGGATGCCATTGCTGTGGA
AGCTGCCTGCACTAATGTTCCGGCGTTATTTCTTGATGTCTCTGACCAGACACCCATCAACAGTATTATT
TTCTCCCATGAAGACGGTACGCGACTGGGCGTGGAGCATCTGGTCGCATTGGGTCACCAGCAAATCGCGC
TGTTAGCGGGCCCATTAAGTTCTGTCTCGGCGCGTCTGCGTCTGGCTGGCTGGCATAAATATCTCACTCG
CAATCAAATTCAGCCGATAGCGGAACGGGAAGGCGACTGGAGTGCCATGTCCGGTTTTCAACAAACCATG
CAAATGCTGAATGAGGGCATCGTTCCCACTGCGATGCTGGTTGCCAACGATCAGATGGCGCTGGGCGCAA
TGCGCGCCATTACCGAGTCCGGGCTGCGCGTTGGTGCGGATATCTCGGTAGTGGGATACGACGATACCGA
AGACAGCTCATGTTATATCCCGCCGTTAACCACCATCAAACAGGATTTTCGCCTGCTGGGGCAAACCAGC
GTGGACCGCTTGCTGCAACTCTCTCAGGGCCAGGCGGTGAAGGGCAATCAGCTGTTGCCCGTCTCACTGG
TGAAAAGAAAAACCACCCTGGCGCCCAATACGCAAACCGCCTCTCCCCGCGCGTTGGCCGATTCATTAAT
GCAGCTGGCACGACAGGTTTCCCGACTGGAAAGCGGGCAGTGAGCGCAACGCAATTAATGTAAGTTAGCT
CACTCATTAGGCACAATTCTCATGTTTGACAGCTTATCATCGACTGCACGGTGCACCAATGCTTCTGGCG
TCAGGCAGCCATCGGAAGCTGTGGTATGGCTGTGCAGGTCGTAAATCACTGCATAATTCGTGTCGCTCAA
GGCGCACTCCCGTTCTGGATAATGTTTTTTGCGCCGACATCATAACGGTTCTGGCAAATATTCTGAAATG
AGCTGTTGACAATTAATCATCGGCTCGTATAATGTGTGGAATTGTGAGCGGATAACAATTTCACACAGGA
AACAGCCAGTCCGTTTAGGTGTTTTCACGAGCACTTCACCAACAAGGACCATAGATTATGAAAATCGAAG
AAGGTAAACTGGTAATCTGGATTAACGGCGATAAAGGCTATAACGGTCTCGCTGAAGTCGGTAAGAAATT
CGAGAAAGATACCGGAATTAAAGTCACCGTTGAGCATCCGGATAAACTGGAAGAGAAATTCCCACAGGTT
GCGGCAACTGGCGATGGCCCTGACATTATCTTCTGGGCACACGACCGCTTTGGTGGCTACGCTCAATCTG
GCCTGTTGGCTGAAATCACCCCGGACAAAGCGTTCCAGGACAAGCTGTATCCGTTTACCTGGGATGCCGT
ACGTTACAACGGCAAGCTGATTGCTTACCCGATCGCTGTTGAAGCGTTATCGCTGATTTATAACAAAGAT
CTGCTGCCGAACCCGCCAAAAACCTGGGAAGAGATCCCGGCGCTGGATAAAGAACTGAAAGCGAAAGGTA
AGAGCGCGCTGATGTTCAACCTGCAAGAACCGTACTTCACCTGGCCGCTGATTGCTGCTGACGGGGGTTA
TGCGTTCAAGTATGAAAACGGCAAGTACGACATTAAAGACGTGGGCGTGGATAACGCTGGCGCGAAAGCG
GGTCTGACCTTCCTGGTTGACCTGATTAAAAACAAACACATGAATGCAGACACCGATTACTCCATCGCAG
AAGCTGCCTTTAATAAAGGCGAAACAGCGATGACCATCAACGGCCCGTGGGCATGGTCCAACATCGACAC
CAGCAAAGTGAATTATGGTGTAACGGTACTGCCGACCTTCAAGGGTCAACCATCCAAACCGTTCGTTGGC
GTGCTGAGCGCAGGTATTAACGCCGCCAGTCCGAACAAAGAGCTGGCAAAAGAGTTCCTCGAAAACTATC
TGCTGACTGATGAAGGTCTGGAAGCGGTTAATAAAGACAAACCGCTGGGTGCCGTAGCGCTGAAGTCTTA
CGAGGAAGAGTTGGCGAAAGATCCACGTATTGCCGCCACCATGGAAAACGCCCAGAAAGGTGAAATCATG
CCGAACATCCCGCAGATGTCCGCTTTCTGGTATGCCGTGCGTACTGCGGTGATCAACGCCGCCAGCGGTC
GTCAGACTGTCGATGAAGCCCTGAAAGACGCGCAGACTAATTCGAGCTCGAACAACAACAACAATAACAA
TAACAACAACCTCGGGATCGAGGGAAGGATTTCAACTAGTGGATCTGGTGGTGGTGGCGGTTCCATGAGC
GAGAATCTTTATTTTCAGGGATCCTCAGGGCGGCCCAGAACCACCGCCTTTGCGGAGAGCTGCAAGCCGG
TGCAGCAGCCTTCAGCTTTTGGCAGCATGAAAGTTAGCAGAGACAAGGACGGCAGCAAGGTGACAACAGT
GGTGGCAACTCCTGGGCAGGGTCCAGACAGGCCACAAGAAGTCAGCTATACAGACACTAAAGTGATTGGA
AATGGATCATTTGGTGTGGTATATCAAGCCAAACTTTGTGATTCAGGAGAACTGGTCGCCATCAAGAAAG
TATTGCAGGACAAGAGATTTAAGAATCGAGAGCTCCAGATCATGAGAAAGCTAGATCACTGTAACATAGT
CCGATTGCGTTATTTCTTCTACTCCAGTGGTGAGAAGAAAGATGAGGTCTATCTTAATCTGGTGCTGGAC
TATGTTCCGGAAACAGTATACAGAGTTGCCAGACACTATAGTCGAGCCAAACAGACGCTCCCTGTGATTT
ATGTCAAGTTGTATATGTATCAGCTGTTCCGAAGTTTAGCCTATATCCATTCCTTTGGAATCTGCCATCG
GGATATTAAACCGCAGAACCTCTTGTTGGATCCTGATACTGCTGTATTAAAACTCTGTGACTTTGGAAGT
GCAAAGCAGCTGGTCCGAGGAGAACCCAATGTTTCGTATATCTGTTCTCGGTACTATAGGGCACCAGAGT
TGATCTTTGGAGCCACTGATTATACCTCTAGTATAGATGTATGGTCTGCTGGCTGTGTGTTGGCTGAGCT
GTTACTAGGACAACCAATATTTCCAGGGGATAGTGGTGTGGATCAGTTGGTAGAAATAATCAAGGTCCTG
GGAACTCCAACAAGGGAGCAAATCAGAGAAATGAACCCAAACTACACAGAATTTAAATTCCCTCAAATTA
AGGCACATCCTTGGACTAAGGTCTTCCGACCCCGAACTCCACCGGAGGCAATTGCACTGTGTAGCCGTCT
GCTGGAGTATACACCAACTGCCCGACTAACACCACTGGAAGCTTGTGCACATTCATTTTTTGATGAATTA
CGGGACCCAAATGTCAAACTACCAAATGGGCGAGACACACCTGCACTCTTCAACTTCACCACTCAAGAAC
TGTCAAGTAATCCACCTCTGGCTACCATCCTTATTCCTCCTCATGCTCGGATTCAAGCAGCTGCTTCAAC
CCCCACAAATGCCACAGCAGCGTCAGATGCTAATACTGGAGACCGTGGACAGACCAATAATGCTGCTTCT
GCATCAGCTTCCAACTCCACTAGTTACCCATACGATGTTCCAGATTACGCAAGCTTGGGTGGTCCCAACA
GCGGCCGCCACCATCACCACCACCACTAGGGGCCGCACTCGAGAAGCTTGGCACTGGCCGTCGTTTTACA
ACGTCGTGACTGGGAAAACCCTGGCGTTACCCAACTTAATCGCCTTGCAGCACATCCCCCTTTCGCCAGC
TGGCGTAATAGCGAAGAGGCCCGCACCGATCGCCCTTCCCAACAGTTGCGCAGCCTGAATGGCGAATGGC
AGCTTGGCTGTTTTGGCGGATGAGATAAGATTTTCAGCCTGATACAGATTAAATCAGAACGCAGAAGCGG
TCTGATAAAACAGAATTTGCCTGGCGGCAGTAGCGCGGTGGTCCCACCTGACCCCATGCCGAACTCAGAA
GTGAAACGCCGTAGCGCCGATGGTAGTGTGGGGTCTCCCCATGCGAGAGTAGGGAACTGCCAGGCATCAA
ATAAAACGAAAGGCTCAGTCGAAAGACTGGGCCTTTCGTTTTATCTGTTGTTTGTCGGTGAACGCTCTCC
TGAGTAGGACAAATCCGCCGGGAGCGGATTTGAACGTTGCGAAGCAACGGCCCGGAGGGTGGCGGGCAGG
ACGCCCGCCATAAACTGCCAGGCATCAAATTAAGCAGAAGGCCATCCTGACGGATGGCCTTTTTGCGTTT
CTACAAACTCTTTTTGTTTATTTTTCTAAATACATTCAAATATGTATCCGCTCATGAGACAATAACCCTG
ATAAATGCTTCAATAATATTGAAAAAGGAAGAGTATGAGTATTCAACATTTCCGTGTCGCCCTTATTCCC
TTTTTTGCGGCATTTTGCCTTCCTGTTTTTGCTCACCCAGAAACGCTGGTGAAAGTAAAAGATGCTGAAG
ATCAGTTGGGTGCACGAGTGGGTTACATCGAACTGGATCTCAACAGCGGTAAGATCCTTGAGAGTTTTCG
CCCCGAAGAACGTTCTCCAATGATGAGCACTTTTAAAGTTCTGCTATGTGGCGCGGTATTATCCCGTGTT
GACGCCGGGCAAGAGCAACTCGGTCGCCGCATACACTATTCTCAGAATGACTTGGTTGAGTACTCACCAG
TCACAGAAAAGCATCTTACGGATGGCATGACAGTAAGAGAATTATGCAGTGCTGCCATAACCATGAGTGA
TAACACTGCGGCCAACTTACTTCTGACAACGATCGGAGGACCGAAGGAGCTAACCGCTTTTTTGCACAAC
ATGGGGGATCATGTAACTCGCCTTGATCGTTGGGAACCGGAGCTGAATGAAGCCATACCAAACGACGAGC
GTGACACCACGATGCCTGTAGCAATGGCAACAACGTTGCGCAAACTATTAACTGGCGAACTACTTACTCT
AGCTTCCCGGCAACAATTAATAGACTGGATGGAGGCGGATAAAGTTGCAGGACCACTTCTGCGCTCGGCC
CTTCCGGCTGGCTGGTTTATTGCTGATAAATCTGGAGCCGGTGAGCGTGGGTCTCGCGGTATCATTGCAG
CACTGGGGCCAGATGGTAAGCCCTCCCGTATCGTAGTTATCTACACGACGGGGAGTCAGGCAACTATGGA
TGAACGAAATAGACAGATCGCTGAGATAGGTGCCTCACTGATTAAGCATTGGTAACTGTCAGACCAAGTT
TACTCATATATACTTTAGATTGATT
[38 nt withheld, positions 5696-5733]
A
[37 nt withheld, positions 5735-5771]
ATTTTGTTAAAATTCGCGTTAAATTTTTGTTAAATCAGCTCATTTTTTAACCAATAGGCCGAAATCGGCA
AAATCCCTTATAAATCAAAAGAATAGCCCGAGATAGGGT
[37 nt withheld, positions 5881-5917]
AAAGAACGTGGACTCCAACGTCAAAGG
[141 nt withheld, positions 5945-6085]
G
[125 nt withheld, positions 6087-6211]
AAAGGATCTAGGTGAAGATCCTTTTTGATAATCTCATGACCAAAATCCCTTAACGTGAGTTTTCGTTCCA
CTGAGCGTCAGACCCCGTAGAAAAGATCAAAGGATCTTCTTGAGATCCTTTTTTTCTGCGCGTAATCTGC
TGCTTGCAAACAAAAAAACCACCGCTACCAGCGGTGGTTTGTTTGCCGGATCAAGAGCTACCAACTCTTT
TTCCGAAGGTAACTGGCTTCAGCAGAGCGCAGATACCAAATACTGTCCTTCTAGTGTAGCCGTAGTTAGG
CCACCACTTCAAGAACTCTGTAGCACCGCCTACATACCTCGCTCTGCTAATCCTGTTACCAGTGGCTGCT
GCCAGTGGCGATAAGTCGTGTCTTACCGGGTTGGACTCAAGACGATAGTTACCGGATAAGGCGCAGCGGT
CGGGCTGAACGGGGGGTTCGTGCACACAGCCCAGCTTGGAGCGAACGACCTACACCGAACTGAGATACCT
ACAGCGTGAGCTATGAGAAAGCGCCACGCTTCCCGAAGGGAGAAAGGCGGACAGGTATCCGGTAAGCGGC
AGGGTCGGAACAGGAGAGCGCACGAGGGAGCTTCCAGGGGGAAACGCCTGGTATCTTTATAGTCCTGTCG
GGTTTCGCCACCTCTGACTTGAGCGTCGATTTTTGTGATGCTCGTCAGGGGGGCGGAGCCTATGGAAAAA
CGCCAGCAACGCGGCCTTTTTACGGTTCCTGGCCTTTTGCTGGCCTTTTGCTCACATGTTCTTTCCTGCG
TTATCCCCTGATTCTGTGGATAACCGTATTACCGCCTTTGAGTGAGCTGATACCGCTCGCCGCAGCCGAA
CGACCGAGCGCAGCGAGTCAGTGAGCGAGGAAGCGGAAGAGCGCCTGATGCGGTATTTTCTCCTTACGCA
TCTGTGCGGTATTTCACACCGCATATGGTGCACTCTCAGTACAATCTGCTCTGATGCCGCATAGTTAAGC
CAGTATACACTCCGCTATCGCTACGTGACTGGGTCATGGCTGCGCCCCGACACCCGCCAACACCCGCTGA
CGCGCCCTGACGGGCTTGTCTGCTCCCGGCATCCGCTTACAGACAAGCTGTGACCGTCTCCGGGAGCTGC
ATGTGTCAGAGGTTTTCACCGTCATCACCGAAACGCGCGAGGCAGCTGCGGTAAAGCTCATCAGCGTGGT
CGTGCAGCGATTCACAGATGTCTGCCTGTTCATCCGCGTCCAGCTCGTTGAGTTTCTCCAGAAGCGTTAA
TGTCTGGCTTCTGATAAAGCGGGCCATGTTAAGGGCGGTTTTTTCCTGTTTGGTCACTGATGCCTCCGTG
TAAGGGGGATTTCTGTTCATGGGGGTAATGATACCGATGAAACGAGAGAGGATGCTCACGATACGGGTTA
CTGATGATGAACATGCCCGGTTACTGGAACGTTGTGAGGGTAAACAACTGGCGGTATGGATGCGGCGGGA
CCAGAGAAAAATCACTCAGGGTCAATGCCAGCGCTTCGTTAATACAGATGTAGGTGTTCCACAGGGTAGC
CAGCAGCATCCTGCGATGCAGATCCGGAACATAATGGTGCAGGGCGCTGACTTCCGCGTTTCCAGACTTT
ACGAAACACGGAAACCGAAGACCATTCATGTTGTTGCTCAGGTCGCAGACGTTTTGCAGCAGCAGTCGCT
TCACGTTCGCTCGCGTATCGGTGATTCATTCTGCTAACCAGTAAGGCAACCCCGCCAGCCTAGCCGGGTC
CTCAACGACAGGAGCACGATCATGCGCACCCGTGGCCAGGACCCAACGCTGCCCGAAATT
Features (pLannotate 1.2.2; 21 found; start..end, strand, type, name):
      3..80      +  promoter       lacIq promoter: lacI (mutant); In the lacIq allele, a single base change in the promoter boosts expression of the lacI gene about 10-fold.
     81..1163    +  CDS            lacI: lac repressor; lacI; The lac repressor binds to the lac operator to inhibit transcription in E. coli. This inhibition can be relieved by adding lactose or isopropyl-β-D-thiogalactopyranoside (IPTG).
   1176..1197    +  protein_bind   CAP binding site: CAP binding activates transcription in the presence of cAMP. E. coli catabolite activator protein
   1216..1233    +  promoter       tet promoter (fragment): E. coli promoter for tetracycline efflux protein gene
   1406..1434    +  promoter       tac promoter: strong E. coli promoter; hybrid between the trp and lac UV5 promoters
   1442..1458    +  protein_bind   lac operator: The lac repressor binds to the lac operator to inhibit transcription in E. coli. This inhibition can be relieved by adding lactose or isopropyl-β-D-thiogalactopyranoside (IPTG). lac repressor encoded by lacI
   1528..2628    +  CDS            MBP: maltose binding protein from E. coli; malE (mutated); This version of the gene does not encode a signal sequence, so MBP will remain in the cytosol.
   2730..2750    +  CDS            capTEV™ (fragment): composite tag for in vivo biotinylation, TEV protease cleavage, and 6xHis tagging
   2755..4011    +  CDS            GSK3B: GSK3B_HUMAN - Experimental evidence at protein level: Swiss-Prot protein existence level 1. Constitutively active protein kinase that acts as a negative regulator in the hormonal control of glucose homeostasis, Wnt signaling and regulation of transcription factors and microtubules, by phosphorylating and inactivating glycogen synthase (GYS1 or GYS2), EIF2B, CTNNB1/beta-catenin, APC, AXIN1, DPYSL2/CRMP2, JUN, NFATC1/NFATC, MAPT/TAU and MACF1. Requires primed phosphorylation of the majority of its substrates. In skeletal muscle, contributes to insulin regulation of glycogen synthesis by phosphor
   4015..4040    +  CDS            3xHA (fragment): three tandem HA epitope tags
   4112..4266    +  CDS            lacZα (fragment): LacZα fragment of β-galactosidase; lacZ fragment
   4359..4474    +  ncRNA          5S rRNA: Accession: RF00001 - 5S ribosomal RNA
   4478..4564    +  terminator     rrnB T1 terminator: Escherichia coli rrnB; transcription terminator T1 from the E. coli rrnB gene
   4656..4683    +  terminator     rrnB T2 terminator: transcription terminator T2 from the E. coli rrnB gene
   4703..4794    +  promoter       AmpR promoter: bla
   4795..5655    +  CDS            AmpR: β-lactamase; bla; confers resistance to ampicillin, carbenicillin, and related antibiotics
   5697..6210    -  rep_origin     M13 ori (sequence partly withheld): M13 bacteriophage origin of replication; arrow indicates direction of (+) strand synthesis
   6321..6909    +  rep_origin     ori: high-copy-number ColE1/pMB1/pBR322/pUC origin of replication
   7095..7235    -  misc_feature   bom: basis of mobility region from pBR322
   7337..7528    -  CDS            rop: Rop protein, which maintains plasmids at low copy number; rop
   7545..7925    +  CDS            YPB1_ECOLX: Protein predicted: Swiss-Prot protein existence level 4. From Escherichia coli.
