[The description below was written by a language model from this plasmid's Addgene catalogue record and pLannotate feature annotations shown in this document.]
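Description:
pES002 MBP-GSK3β_S9A-HA-His is a bacterial expression plasmid for producing a tagged form of human glycogen synthase kinase 3β in E. coli. It is built on pMBP-MG, a maltose-binding-protein fusion backbone modified to supply an N-terminal TEV-cleavable MBP tag and a C-terminal His6 tag. The plasmid is selected with ampicillin through the bla β-lactamase gene. It replicates from a ColE1/pMB1-type origin accompanied by the pBR322 bom region and the rop gene, which fits the catalogue's low-copy designation. An M13 phage origin is also present. The catalogue gives a total size of 9,466 bp, whereas the annotated full sequence record is 8,021 nt, so the stated size appears not to match the sequenced plasmid.

Expression is driven by the tac promoter with a downstream lac operator. The plasmid carries lacI under the lacIq promoter, so transcription is repressed until it is induced with IPTG. The open reading frame begins with a signal-sequence-less MBP that stays in the cytosol, followed by a short element annotated as a TEV-site-containing fragment. Next comes the GSK3B coding sequence and then an HA epitope, which the annotation detects as a fragment of a 3xHA tag. The His6 tag described in the catalogue was not separately annotated. A residual lacZα fragment and the rrnB T1 and T2 terminators lie downstream.

The insert carries a serine 9 to alanine substitution. Ser9 is the well-known site of inhibitory phosphorylation on GSK3β, so this mutant cannot be regulated through that residue. MBP and His6 allow affinity purification and TEV cleavage removes MBP, while HA permits immunodetection. The associated study concerns how the Axin scaffold protects GSK3β from cross-pathway inhibition.
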