Addgene plasmid #196184: pES002 MBP-GSK3β_S9A-HA-His
Purpose: Expresses MBP-GSK3β_S9A-HA-His (human Glycogen Synthase Kinase 3β S9A mutant as a fusion protein with MBP, HA, and His- tags) in E.coli
Depositing lab: Jesse Zalatan. Depositing organization: University of Washington. Publication: The Axin scaffold protects the kinase GSK3beta from cross-pathway inhibition. Gavagan M, Jameson N, Zalatan JG. Elife. 2023 Aug 7;12:e85444. doi: 10.7554/eLife.85444. PubMed 37548359.
Backbone
  Vector backbone: pMBP-MG
  Backbone manufacturer: New England Biolabs
  Backbone size w/o insert (bp): 6716
  Total vector size (bp): 9466
  Modifications to backbone: Modified to include an N-terminal TEV-cleavable MBP tag and a C-terminal His6 tag
  Vector type: Bacterial Expression
Growth in bacteria
  Bacterial resistance: Ampicillin, 100 μg/mL
  Growth temperature: 37°C
  Growth strain: DH5alpha
  Copy number: Low Copy
Gene/Insert
  Gene/Insert name: GSK3B (alt name: Glycogen Synthase Kinase 3β)
  Species: H. sapiens (human)
  Insert size (bp): 1305
  Mutation: changed Serine 9 to Alanine
  GenBank ID: 2932 BC000251
  Entrez Gene: GSK3B
  Promoter: Tac
  Tag / fusion protein: MBP (N terminal on backbone); His6 (C terminal on backbone); HA (C terminal on insert)
  Cloning method: Gibson Cloning
  Sequencing primers: 5′ MalE Forward GGTCGTCAGACTGTCGATGAAGCC; 3′ M13F Reverse TGTAAAACGACGGCCAGT
Resource information
  A portion of this plasmid was derived from a plasmid made by: Addgene #14753
Terms and licenses: Academic/Nonprofit Terms; Industry Terms: Not Available to Industry
Depositor comments: Please visit https://www.biorxiv.org/content/10.1101/2022.12.05.519208 for bioRxiv preprint.
How to cite: pES002 MBP-GSK3β_S9A-HA-His was a gift from Jesse Zalatan (Addgene plasmid # 196184 ; http://n2t.net/addgene:196184 ; RRID:Addgene_196184)
